Addgene plasmid #91401: pHH0103_ITSN1-3/5
Purpose: Protein expression and purification of human SH3 domain construct ITSN1-3/5
Depositing lab: Sachdev Sidhu. Depositing organization: University of Toronto. Publication: Comprehensive Analysis of the Human SH3 Domain Family Reveals a Wide Variety of Non-canonical Specificities. Teyra J, Huang H, Jain S, Guan X, Dong A, Liu Y, Tempel W, Min J, Tong Y, Kim PM, Bader GD, Sidhu SS. Structure. 2017 Oct 3;25(10):1598-1610.e3. doi: 10.1016/j.str.2017.07.017. Epub 2017 Sep 7. PubMed 28890361.
Backbone
  Vector backbone: pHH0103
  Vector type: Bacterial Expression
Growth in bacteria
  Bacterial resistance: Ampicillin, 100 μg/mL
  Growth temperature: 37°C
  Growth strain: DH5alpha
  Copy number: Low Copy
Gene/Insert
  Gene/Insert name: ITSN1-3/5
  Species: H. sapiens (human)
  Insert size (bp): 218
  Entrez Gene: ITSN1 (a.k.a. ITSN, SH3D1A, SH3P17)
  Cloning method: Restriction Enzyme; 5′ cloning site Sfi1 (unknown if destroyed); 3′ cloning site Not1 (unknown if destroyed)
Terms and licenses: Academic/Nonprofit Terms; Industry Terms: Not Available to Industry
How to cite: pHH0103_ITSN1-3/5 was a gift from Sachdev Sidhu (Addgene plasmid # 91401 ; http://n2t.net/addgene:91401 ; RRID:Addgene_91401)
