[The description below was written by a language model from this plasmid's Addgene catalogue record and pLannotate feature annotations shown in this document.]
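Description:
pHH0103_ITSN1-3/5 is a bacterial expression plasmid of about 6.9 kb, built on the pHH0103 backbone, for producing and purifying a single SH3 domain from human intersectin-1 (ITSN1). The name suggests the third of the protein's five SH3 domains, though the record does not spell this out. The plasmid replicates in E. coli from a ColE1/pBR322-type origin with the adjacent bom region and is selected with ampicillin through the TEM beta-lactamase gene (bla) and its own promoter. The catalogue lists it as low copy. The rop gene is annotated only as two fragments, interrupted by an f1 phage origin.

Expression is driven by the IPTG-inducible tac promoter with a downstream lac operator. Repression in the uninduced state comes from a plasmid-borne lacI gene under the enhanced lacIq promoter. The open reading frame encodes an N-terminal 6xHis tag, then Schistosoma japonicum glutathione S-transferase, then the ITSN1 fragment, which was cloned between SfiI and NotI sites. The product is therefore a His-GST-SH3 fusion that can be purified by either nickel or glutathione affinity. The automated annotation matched the insert to the Xenopus laevis intersectin orthologue, but the catalogue identifies it as human, and the match presumably reflects sequence conservation. The annotated span is also somewhat longer than the stated 218 bp insert.

Downstream of the insert lie an fd terminator, fragments of M13 gene III and a tetracycline resistance remnant. Together with the f1 origin, these look like leftovers of a phagemid ancestry rather than functional parts of the expression cassette. The construct belongs to a collection made for a family-wide analysis of human SH3 domain binding specificities.
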