Features (pLannotate 1.2.2; 21 found; start..end, strand, type, name):
     55..132     +  promoter       lacIq promoter: lacI (mutant); In the lacIq allele, a single base change in the promoter boosts expression of the lacI gene about 10-fold.
    133..1215    +  CDS            lacI: lac repressor; lacI; The lac repressor binds to the lac operator to inhibit transcription in E. coli. This inhibition can be relieved by adding lactose or isopropyl-β-D-thiogalactopyranoside (IPTG).
   1228..1249    +  protein_bind   CAP binding site: CAP binding activates transcription in the presence of cAMP. E. coli catabolite activator protein
   1268..1285    +  promoter       tet promoter (fragment): E. coli promoter for tetracycline efflux protein gene
   1458..1486    +  promoter       tac promoter: strong E. coli promoter; hybrid between the trp and lac UV5 promoters
   1494..1510    +  protein_bind   lac operator: The lac repressor binds to the lac operator to inhibit transcription in E. coli. This inhibition can be relieved by adding lactose or isopropyl-β-D-thiogalactopyranoside (IPTG). lac repressor encoded by lacI
   1595..1612    +  CDS            6xHis: 6xHis affinity tag
   1628..2281    +  CDS            GST26_SCHJA: Experimental evidence at protein level: Swiss-Prot protein existence level 1. GST isoenzymes appear to play a central role in the parasite detoxification system. Other functions are also suspected including a role in increasing the solubility of haematin in the parasite gut. From Schistosoma japonicum (Blood fluke).
   2276..2554    +  CDS            itsn1 (fragment): ITSN1_XENLA - Experimental evidence at protein level: Swiss-Prot protein existence level 1. Adapter protein that provides a link between the endocytic membrane traffic and the actin assembly machinery. Acts as guanine nucleotide exchange factor (GEF) for cdc42, and thereby stimulates actin nucleation mediated by wasl and the arp2/3 complex (By similarity). Involved in endocytosis of activated egfr, and probably also other growth factor receptors (By similarity). From Xenopus laevis (African clawed frog).
   2561..2608    +  terminator     fd terminator (sequence withheld): central terminator from bacteriophage fd (Otsuka and Kunisawa, 1982)
   2613..2825    +  CDS            M13 gene III (fragment) (sequence partly withheld): pIII; III; minor coat protein
   2840..3310    +  CDS            M13 gene III (fragment) (sequence partly withheld): pIII; III; minor coat protein
   3332..3402    +  CDS            TcR (fragment): tetracycline efflux protein; tet; confers resistance to tetracycline
   3644..4024    -  CDS            YPB1_ECOLX: Protein predicted: Swiss-Prot protein existence level 4. From Escherichia coli.
   4041..4192    +  CDS            rop (fragment): Rop protein, which maintains plasmids at low copy number; rop
   4228..4656    -  rep_origin     f1 ori (sequence partly withheld): f1 bacteriophage origin of replication; arrow indicates direction of (+) strand synthesis
   4665..4704    +  CDS            rop (fragment): Rop protein, which maintains plasmids at low copy number; rop
   4806..4946    +  misc_feature   bom: basis of mobility region from pBR322
   5132..5719    -  rep_origin     ori: high-copy-number ColE1/pMB1/pBR322/pUC origin of replication
   5893..6750    -  CDS            bla: BLAT_ECOLX - Experimental evidence at protein level: Swiss-Prot protein existence level 1. TEM-type are the most prevalent beta-lactamases in enterobacteria; they hydrolyze the beta-lactam bond in susceptible beta-lactam antibiotics, thus conferring resistance to penicillins and cephalosporins. TEM-3 and TEM-4 are capable of hydrolyzing cefotaxime and ceftazidime. TEM-5 is capable of hydrolyzing ceftazidime. TEM-6 is capable of hydrolyzing ceftazidime and aztreonam. TEM-8/CAZ-2, TEM- 16/CAZ-7 and TEM-24/CAZ-6 are markedly active against ceftazidime. IRT- 4 shows resistance to beta-lactamase in
   6751..6855    -  promoter       AmpR promoter: bla
>Addgene plasmid #91401 | pHH0103_ITSN1-3/5 | addgene full sequence | sequence record 192265 | Addgene NGS Result
ATTAACCTATAAAAATAGGCGTATCACGAGGCCCTTTCGTCTTCAAGAATTCCCGACACCATCGAATGGT
GCAAAACCTTTCGCGGTATGGCATGATAGCGCCCGGAAGAGAGTCAATTCAGGGTGGTGAATGTGAAACC
AGTAACGTTATACGATGTCGCAGAGTATGCCGGTGTCTCTTATCAGACCGTTTCCCGCGTGGTGAACCAG
GCCAGCCACGTTTCTGCGAAAACGCGGGAAAAAGTGGAAGCGGCGATGGCGGAGCTGAATTACATTCCCA
ACCGCGTGGCACAACAACTGGCGGGCAAACAGTCGTTGCTGATTGGCGTTGCCACCTCCAGTCTGGCCCT
GCACGCGCCGTCGCAAATTGTCGCGGCGATTAAATCTCGCGCCGATCAACTGGGTGCCAGCGTGGTGGTG
TCGATGGTAGAACGAAGCGGCGTCGAAGCCTGTAAAGCGGCGGTGCACAATCTTCTCGCGCAACGCGTCA
GTGGGCTGATCATTAACTATCCGCTGGATGACCAGGATGCCATTGCTGTGGAAGCTGCCTGCACTAATGT
TCCGGCGTTATTTCTTGATGTCTCTGACCAGACACCCATCAACAGTATTATTTTCTCCCATGAAGACGGT
ACGCGACTGGGCGTGGAGCATCTGGTCGCATTGGGTCACCAGCAAATCGCGCTGTTAGCGGGCCCATTAA
GTTCTGTCTCGGCGCGTCTGCGTCTGGCTGGCTGGCATAAATATCTCACTCGCAATCAAATTCAGCCGAT
AGCGGAACGGGAAGGCGACTGGAGTGCCATGTCCGGTTTTCAACAAACCATGCAAATGCTGAATGAGGGC
ATCGTTCCCACTGCGATGCTGGTTGCCAACGATCAGATGGCGCTGGGCGCAATGCGCGCCATTACCGAGT
CCGGGCTGCGCGTTGGTGCGGATATCTCGGTAGTGGGATACGACGATACCGAAGACAGCTCATGTTATAT
CCCGCCGTTAACCACCATCAAACAGGATTTTCGCCTGCTGGGGCAAACCAGCGTGGACCGCTTGCTGCAA
CTCTCTCAGGGCCAGGCGGTGAAGGGCAATCAGCTGTTGCCCGTCTCACTGGTGAAAAGAAAAACCACCC
TGGCGCCCAATACGCAAACCGCCTCTCCCCGCGCGTTGGCCGATTCATTAATGCAGCTGGCACGACAGGT
TTCCCGACTGGAAAGCGGGCAGTGAGCGCAACGCAATTAATGTAAGTTAGCTCACTCATTAGGCACAATT
CTCATGTTTGACAGCTTATCATCGACTGCACGGTGCACCAATGCTTCTGGCGTCAGGCAGCCATCGGAAG
CTGTGGTATGGCTGTGCAGGTCGTAAATCACTGCATAATTCGTGTCGCTCAAGGCGCACTCCCGTTCTGG
ATAATGTTTTTTGCGCCGACATCATAACGGTTCTGGCAAATATTCTGAAATGAGCTGTTGACAATTAATC
ATCGGCTCGTATAATGTGTGGAATTGTGAGCGGATAACAATTTCACACAGGAAACAGCCAGTCCGTTTAG
GTGTTTTCACGAGCACTTCACCAACAAGGACCATAGATTATGAAAATCGAAGAACACCATCACCATCACC
ATTCCAGCGGTAAGCTTATGTCCCCTATACTAGGTTATTGGAAAATTAAGGGCCTTGTGCAACCCACTCG
ACTTCTTTTGGAATATCTTGAAGAAAAATATGAAGAGCATTTGTATGAGCGCGATGAAGGTGATAAATGG
CGAAACAAAAAGTTTGAATTGGGTTTGGAGTTTCCCAATCTTCCTTATTATATTGATGGTGATGTTAAAT
TAACACAGTCTATGGCCATCATACGTTATATAGCTGACAAGCACAACATGTTGGGTGGTTGTCCAAAAGA
GCGTGCAGAGATTTCAATGCTTGAAGGAGCGGTTTTGGATATTAGATACGGTGTTTCGAGAATTGCATAT
AGTAAAGACTTTGAAACTCTCAAAGTTGATTTTCTTAGCAAGCTACCTGAAATGCTGAAAATGTTCGAAG
ATCGTTTATGTCATAAAACATATTTAAATGGTGATCATGTAACCCATCCTGACTTCATGTTGTATGACGC
TCTTGATGTTGTTTTATACATGGACCCAATGTGCCTGGATGCGTTCCCAAAATTAGTTTGTTTTAAAAAA
CGTATTGAAGCTATCCCACAAATTGATAAGTACTTGAAATCCAGCAAGTATATAGCATGGCCTTTGCAGG
GCTGGCAAGCCACGTTTGGTGGTGGCGACCATCCTCCAAAATCGGATCTGGAAGTTCTGTTCCAGGGGCC
CCTGTCCAGCGGTCTGGTTCCGCGTGGTTCCGGTACCGCGGCCCAGCCGGCCATGGCCCAGGGCGCGCTG
GAAGAATTTATCGCCATGTACACCTACGAATCCTCCGAACAAGGTGATCTGACCTTTCAGCAGGGTGATG
TTATTCTGGTTACCAAAAAAGATGGTGATTGGTGGACCGGTACTGTTGGTGATAAAGCCGGTGTTTTCCC
ATCCAACTATGTCCGTCTGAAAGATGCGGCCGCATA
[142 nt withheld, positions 2557-2698]
C
[98 nt withheld, positions 2700-2797]
AGTTTGTACTGGTGACGAAACTCAGTGTCTAGCTAGAGTGGC
[149 nt withheld, positions 2840-2988]
T
[41 nt withheld, positions 2990-3030]
T
[62 nt withheld, positions 3032-3093]
A
[35 nt withheld, positions 3095-3129]
CCTCCCTCAATCGGTTGAATGTCGCCCTTTTGTCTTTGGCGCTGGTAAACCATATGAA
[86 nt withheld, positions 3188-3273]
T
[54 nt withheld, positions 3275-3328]
CTAGCGCCGCCCTATACCTTGTCTGCCTCCCCGCGTTGCGTCGCGGTGCATGGAGCCGGGCCACCTCGAC
CTGAATGGAAGCCGGCGGCACCTCGCTAACGGATTCACCACTCCAAGAATTGGAGCCAATCAATTCTTGC
GGAGAACTGTGAATGCGCAAACCAACCCTTGGCAGAACATATCCATCGCGTCCGCCATCTCCAGCAGCCG
CACGCGGCGCATCTCGGGCAGCGTTGGGTCCTGGCCACGGGTGCGCATGATCGTGCTCCTGTCGTTGAGG
ACCCGGCTAGGCTGGCGGGGTTGCCTTACTGGTTAGCAGAATGAATCACCGATACGCGAGCGAACGTGAA
GCGACTGCTGCTGCAAAACGTCTGCGACCTGAGCAACAACATGAATGGTCTTCGGTTTCCGTGTTTCGTA
AAGTCTGGAAACGCGGAAGTCAGCGCCCTGCACCATTATGTTCCGGATCTGCATCGCAGGATGCTGCTGG
CTACCCTGTGGAACACCTACATCTGTATTAACGAAGCGCTGGCATTGACCCTGAGTGATTTTTCTCTGGT
CCCGCCGCATCCATACCGCCAGTTGTTTACCCTCACAACGTTCCAGTAACCGGGCATGTTCATCATCAGT
AACCCGTATCGTGAGCATCCTCTCTCGTTTCATCGGTATCATTACCCCCATGAACAGAAATCCCCCTTAC
ACGGAGGCATCAGTGACCAAACAGGAAAAAACCGCCCTTAACATGGCCCGCTTTATCAGAAGCCAGACAT
TAACGCTTCTGGAGAAACTCAACGAGCTGGACGCGGATGAACAGGCAGACATCTGTGAATCGCTTCACGA
CCACGCTGATGAGCTTTACCGCAGGATCCGCGAAATTGTAAGCGTTAATATTTTGTTAAAATTCGCGTTA
AATTTTTGTTAAATCAGCTCATTTTTTAACCAATAGGCCGAAATCGGCAAAATCCCTTATAAATCAAAAG
AATAGACCGAGATAGGGT
[37 nt withheld, positions 4327-4363]
AAAGAACGTGGACTCCAACGTCAAAGG
[49 nt withheld, positions 4391-4439]
T
[91 nt withheld, positions 4441-4531]
G
[124 nt withheld, positions 4533-4656]
CGCGGATCCTGCCTCGCGCGTTTCGGTGATGACGGTGAAAACCTCTGACACATGCAGCTCCCGGAGACGG
TCACAGCTTGTCTGTAAGCGGATGCCGGGAGCAGACAAGCCCGTCAGGGCGCGTCAGCGGGTGTTGGCGG
GTGTCGGGGCGCAGCCATGACCCAGTCACGTAGCGATAGCGGAGTGTATACTGGCTTAACTATGCGGCAT
CAGAGCAGATTGTACTGAGAGTGCACCATATGCGGTGTGAAATACCGCACAGATGCGTAAGGAGAAAATA
CCGCATCAGGCGCTCTTCCGCTTCCTCGCTCACTGACTCGCTGCGCTCGGTCGTTCGGCTGCGGCGAGCG
GTATCAGCTCACTCAAAGGCGGTAATACGGTTATCCACAGAATCAGGGGATAACGCAGGAAAGAACATGT
GAGCAAAAGGCCAGCAAAAGGCCAGGAACCGTAAAAAGGCCGCGTTGCTGGCGTTTTTCCATAGGCTCCG
CCCCCCTGACGAGCATCACAAAAATCGACGCTCAAGTCAGAGGTGGCGAAACCCGACAGGACTATAAAGA
TACCAGGGTTTCCCCCTGGAAGCTCCCTCGTGCGCTCTCCTGTTCCGACCCTGCCGCTTACCGGATACCT
GTCCGCCTTTCTCCCTTCGGGAAGCGTGGCGCTTTCTCATAGCTCACGCTGTAGGTATCTCAGTTCGGTG
TAGGTCGTTCGCTCCAAGCTGGGCTGTGTGCACGAACCCCCCGTTCAGCCCGACCGCTGCGCCTTATCCG
GTAACTATCGTCTTGAGTCCAACCCGGTAAGACACGACTTATCGCCACTGGCAGCAGCCACTGGTAACAG
GATTAGCAGAGCGAGGTATGTAGGCGGTGCTACAGAGTTCTTGAAGTGGTGGCCTAACTACGGCTACACT
AGAAGGACAGTATTTGGTATCTGCGCTCTGCTGAAGCCAGTTACCTTCGGAAAAAGAGTTGGTAGCTCTT
GATCCGGCAAACAAACCACCGCTGGTAGCGGTGGTTTTTTTGTTTGCAAGCAGCAGATTACGCGCAGAAA
AAAAGGATCTCAAGAAGATCCTTTGATCTTTTCTACGGGGTCTGACGCTCAGTGGAACGAAAACTCACGT
TAAGGGATTTTGGTCATGAGATTATCAAAAAGGATCTTCACCTAGATCCTTTTAAATTAAAAATGAAGTT
TTAAATCAATCTAAAGTATATATGAGTAAACTTGGTCTGACAGTTACCAATGCTTAATCAGTGAGGCACC
TATCTCAGCGATCTGTCTATTTCGTTCATCCATAGTTGCCTGACTCCCCGTCGTGTAGATAACTACGATA
CGGGAGGGCTTACCATCTGGCCCCAGTGCTGCAATGATACCGCGAGACCCACGCTCACCGGCTCCAGATT
TATCAGCAATAAACCAGCCAGCCGGAAGGGCCGAGCGCAGAAGTGGTCCTGCAACTTTATCCGCCTCCAT
CCAGTCTATTAATTGTTGCCGGGAAGCTAGAGTAAGTAGTTCGCCAGTTAATAGTTTGCGCAACGTTGTT
GCCATTGCTGCAGGCATCGTGGTGTCACGCTCGTCGTTTGGTATGGCTTCATTCAGCTCCGGTTCCCAAC
GATCAAGGCGAGTTACATGATCCCCCATATTGTGCAAAAAAGCGGTTAGCTCCTTCGGTCCTCCGATCGT
TGTCAGAAGTAAGTTGGCCGCAGTGTTATCACTCATGGTTATGGCAGCACTGCATAATTCTCTTACTGTC
ATGCCATCCGTAAGATGCTTTTCTGTGACTGGTGAGTACTCAACCAAGTCATTCTGAGAATAGTGTATGC
GGCGACCGAGTTGCTCTTGCCCGGCGTCAACACGGGATAATACCGCGCCACATAGCAGAACTTTAAAAGT
GCTCATCATTGGAAAACGTTCTTCGGGGCGAAAACTCTCAAGGATCTTACCGCTGTTGAGATCCAGTTCG
ATGTAACCCACTCGTGCACCCAACTGATCTTCAGCATCTTTTACTTTCACCAGCGTTTCTGGGTGAGCAA
AAACAGGAAGGCAAAATGCCGCAAAAAAGGGAATAAGGGCGACACGGAAATGTTGAATACTCATACTCTT
CCTTTTTCAATATTATTGAAGCATTTATCAGGGTTATTGTCTCATGAGCGGATACATATTTGAATGTATT
TAGAAAAATAAACAAATAGGGGTTCCGCGCACATTTCCCCGAAAAGTGCCACCTGACGTCTAAGAAACCA
TTATTATCATGAC
