>Addgene plasmid #91401 | pHH0103_ITSN1-3/5 | depositor partial sequence | sequence record 175889 | insert sequence
GGTACCGAATTCGGATCCGCGCGCTGGAAGAATTTATCGCCATGTACACCTACGAATCCTCCGAACAAGG
TGATCTGACCTTTCAGCAGGGTGATGTTATTCTGGTTACCAAAAAAGATGGTGATTGGTGGACCGGTACT
GTTGGTGATAAAGCCGGTGTTTTCCCATCCAACTATGTCCGTCTGAAAGATGCGGCCGCTAGCTAAGTCG
ACGAGCTC
